Addgene plasmid #59783: pSA109
Purpose: drives ZIF-1 protein in C. elegans intestinal cells
Depositing lab: Jeremy Nance. Depositing organization: NYU Grossman School of Medicine. Publication: Repurposing an endogenous degradation system for rapid and targeted depletion of C. elegans proteins. Armenti ST, Lohmer LL, Sherwood DR, Nance J. Development. 2014 Dec;141(23):4640-7. doi: 10.1242/dev.115048. Epub 2014 Nov 5. PubMed 25377555.
Backbone
  Vector backbone: pCFJ150
  Modifications to backbone: vector modified to include PmeI restriction site for Gibson cloning
Growth in bacteria
  Bacterial resistance: Ampicillin, 100 μg/mL
  Growth temperature: 37°C
  Growth strain: DH5alpha
  Copy number: Unknown
Gene/Insert 1
  Gene/Insert name: elt-2 promoter
  Species: C. elegans (nematode)
  Insert size (bp): 5002
  Entrez Gene: elt-2 (a.k.a. CELE_C33D3.1)
  Cloning method: Gibson Cloning
  Sequencing primers: 5′ ggtcgagctgaatacacgtgc; 3′ CTATAATCTATTTTCTAGTTTCTATTTTATTAGAATGC
Gene/Insert 2
  Gene/Insert name: zif-1 coding sequence
  Species: C. elegans (nematode)
  Insert size (bp): 1746
  Entrez Gene: zif-1 (a.k.a. CELE_F59B2.6)
  Cloning method: Gibson Cloning
  Sequencing primers: 5′ atgagtgagtgttccgcgagtac; 3′ TTATTGTTGAATATTTATCGTGCACAAATTTTCGGCAG
Gene/Insert 3
  Gene/Insert name: unc-54 3' UTR
  Species: C. elegans (nematode)
  Cloning method: Gibson Cloning
  Sequencing primers: 5′ gtccaattactcttcaacatccc; 3′ AAACAGTTATGTTTGGTATATTGGGAATG
Terms and licenses: Academic/Nonprofit Terms; Industry Terms: Not Available to Industry
How to cite: pSA109 was a gift from Jeremy Nance (Addgene plasmid # 59783 ; http://n2t.net/addgene:59783 ; RRID:Addgene_59783)
