[The description below was written by a language model from this plasmid's Addgene catalogue record and pLannotate feature annotations shown in this document.]
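Description:
pSA109 is a C. elegans transgene plasmid built on the pCFJ150 backbone, which was modified to carry a PmeI site for Gibson assembly. In bacteria it is propagated through a high-copy ColE1/pUC-type origin and selected with ampicillin via the β-lactamase gene and its promoter. The 14.8 kb sequence also contains an unc-119 coding sequence, the rescue marker commonly used to identify transgenic worms in an unc-119 mutant background. Short annotated fragments of other C. elegans genes (aex-5 and GSLG1) lie on either side of the cargo. They are consistent with genomic homology arms of the kind pCFJ150-type vectors use for MosSCI single-copy insertion, although the record does not describe the integration strategy. Remnants of lacZα, bom and rop are leftovers from the cloning backbone.

The payload is a three-part expression cassette assembled by Gibson cloning. About 5 kb of elt-2 promoter sequence sits upstream of the 1.7 kb zif-1 coding region, which is followed by the unc-54 3' UTR, a widely used permissive worm 3' end. The zif-1 annotation is split into several fragments separated by short gaps, suggesting that introns are retained. ZIF-1 is the probable substrate-recognition subunit of a Cul2–ElonginB–ElonginC E3 ubiquitin ligase that targets proteins for proteasomal degradation.

The elt-2 promoter drives ZIF-1 expression in intestinal cells. According to the associated publication title, the plasmid belongs to a system that repurposes this endogenous degradation pathway for rapid, targeted depletion of C. elegans proteins. In this construct that depletion would be restricted to the intestine. The degradation tag needed on target proteins is not part of this plasmid.
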