Features (pLannotate 1.2.2; 15 found; start..end, strand, type, name):
   5003..5080    +  CDS            zif-1 (fragment): ZIF1_CAEEL - Also known as tag-6. Experimental evidence at protein level: Swiss-Prot protein existence level 1. Probable substrate recognition component of a CBC (Cul2- ElonginB-ElonginC) E3 ubiquitin-protein ligase complex which mediates the ubiquitination and subsequent proteasomal degradation of target proteins. Ensures germline precursor cell asymmetry by targeting germline proteins for destruction if expressed in non-germline cells. This process also requires elc-1, cul-2, rbx-1 and ubc-2. From Caenorhabditis elegans.
   5125..6243    +  CDS            zif-1 (fragment): ZIF1_CAEEL - Also known as tag-6. Experimental evidence at protein level: Swiss-Prot protein existence level 1. Probable substrate recognition component of a CBC (Cul2- ElonginB-ElonginC) E3 ubiquitin-protein ligase complex which mediates the ubiquitination and subsequent proteasomal degradation of target proteins. Ensures germline precursor cell asymmetry by targeting germline proteins for destruction if expressed in non-germline cells. This process also requires elc-1, cul-2, rbx-1 and ubc-2. From Caenorhabditis elegans.
   6293..6520    +  CDS            zif-1 (fragment): ZIF1_CAEEL - Also known as tag-6. Experimental evidence at protein level: Swiss-Prot protein existence level 1. Probable substrate recognition component of a CBC (Cul2- ElonginB-ElonginC) E3 ubiquitin-protein ligase complex which mediates the ubiquitination and subsequent proteasomal degradation of target proteins. Ensures germline precursor cell asymmetry by targeting germline proteins for destruction if expressed in non-germline cells. This process also requires elc-1, cul-2, rbx-1 and ubc-2. From Caenorhabditis elegans.
   6519..6746    +  CDS            zif-1 (fragment): ZIF1_CAEEL - Also known as tag-6. Experimental evidence at protein level: Swiss-Prot protein existence level 1. Probable substrate recognition component of a CBC (Cul2- ElonginB-ElonginC) E3 ubiquitin-protein ligase complex which mediates the ubiquitination and subsequent proteasomal degradation of target proteins. Ensures germline precursor cell asymmetry by targeting germline proteins for destruction if expressed in non-germline cells. This process also requires elc-1, cul-2, rbx-1 and ubc-2. From Caenorhabditis elegans.
   7201..7353    +  CDS            aex-5 (fragment): AEX5_CAEEL - Also known as kpc-3 From Caenorhabditis elegans.
   7454..7472    +  CDS            lacZα (fragment): LacZα fragment of β-galactosidase; lacZ fragment
   8971..9107    +  CDS            lacZα (fragment): LacZα fragment of β-galactosidase; lacZ fragment
   9113..9212    -  misc_feature   bom (fragment): basis of mobility region from pBR322
   9314..9349    -  CDS            rop (fragment): Rop protein, which maintains plasmids at low copy number; rop
   9444..9548    +  promoter       AmpR promoter: bla
   9549..10409   +  CDS            AmpR: β-lactamase; bla; confers resistance to ampicillin, carbenicillin, and related antibiotics
  10580..11168   +  rep_origin     ori: high-copy-number ColE1/pMB1/pBR322/pUC origin of replication
  12427..12642   -  CDS            GSLG1_CAEEL (fragment): Experimental evidence at protein level: Swiss-Prot protein existence level 1. From Caenorhabditis elegans.
  13516..13533   -  misc_feature   P element 5' end (fragment): No description available
  13644..14486   +  CDS            unc-119: UN119_CAEEL - Experimental evidence at protein level: Swiss-Prot protein existence level 1. Myristoyl-binding protein that acts as a cargo adapter: specifically binds the myristoyl moiety of a subset of N-terminally myristoylated proteins and is required for their localization. Plays a key role in ciliary membrane localization of proteins. Required for the establishment or function of the nervous system. From Caenorhabditis elegans.
>Addgene plasmid #59783 | pSA109 | depositor full sequence | sequence record 95465 | pSA109 sequence 14786 bps
GGTCGAGCTGAATACACGTGCACAAGTCTGCATGCAGCATTTTAGATGAACCATGTCTTTTTTCAAAGTC
TAAGGGTGAAATCACGTCCTTTCTGCATATTGGAGGAGTTTTCGTGTAAAAATTTTAAACCGTTTTTTTT
TCTAACATAGTCAAAAAACGAAAGCAGAATATTAACATGATTGATATGTGTTTTTAGGGGCTTCATTGAC
ATTTTCAGCAGAAAATTATTCGTCTGTGTCGGTTCAAGTAAACTGTTTCTTGAAGTTATCGTGATTTTTC
AGAGTATGCCAAAGAAACAAATCAAATAATGTTGTGGTTCTGAGGAAGAAAGTTATCCTCTTTGCCCACT
GGCTCCGTTTCAAAAAATAAAACCAAGTATGAACTTTATTTATTTGCATCAGAACTTGGATAGAACATTT
TTGCATTTTATCAAATGGACCCAAGTACAAGCTATAATTTATTTAAAGAAGTTTACACATCGTTTCTTTC
GATTTTCATTTTTAGTAAATAGTTTTTCATGATCTCGCTCACGCCAATATACCGAAAAACGCACCAAATG
AGCATTTTCTTTGGTATATACACTATCCACATGCTGGCGTAATGAATCTTCATCACAAAGCGAATCTTCA
GCTTTCACGAATTTGTGTATAGGAGGACCTGAGACGGATATACATCGGTTTAGAAGTGCCAAAGAAGATT
TAATGTGCGTCACAATCATCGTAAAATGCGGCTTCAAGACGGGCCAGGAGCTCATTTTTCAATTTTATAC
TGCCACCTGTCAACAATTCTCTTGTGCATTCCTAACAACTGAGAACTTAAAAATGGTAGACATTAAAACT
TTAACTTCCCCTAAAGTTGCAATTCCTATTATAGGAATCGTGGTTTTAGTGGTCGTCTCAACGTTGGTCG
CAATGTTCTATGTTAGGTAATCATTACAATATGATAGGAATTGCCGAAAGATGAATTACTACTATTACAG
AAACCCAACGGTCACTGATAATATTTTTGGCAATGCAAATACGGATGAGAAAGACGCATCAGGGGACTCT
CCGCTGGATCATGCTACGCAATCTTCGGTAGGTAATATACACATTGTCCGCAACAAAAGTTTGAATTGCA
GGTGGGATCTTCTCCTTCCCATGTGCTGCAAACCACAACTTCCGGCAGCCACGGAGGTATGTGATAAGTT
GAATGAGTCATCATGACGTTTGAAAAATTACAACGAATTGATTAATCGACAAATTTCAGCAGATTCAACC
ATTTCGTCAACAACATCTTTGGCATCACCTGTCACTTTACCAATGACTCCATCTTCAGATTCTTCTACTC
CAATGCACGCCATCGAACCCGTTCAGCATCTCTAATTTCGAAATGTATGAACTCCAATTCTTGATAACCA
ATTCCTGACTCTGTAACTATTATTATTATAATCCTATTACCCACCTTTTTTCCCATTCTGCTCTTAGTTC
TCCCCCAACCCGTACATTTTCTCAACTAATAAAGACAATGAGAAAGTGAGAGAGAATAAGACGAACTGAA
AAGAATGTGTAAACAGTTTATTGCCTCTCGATTGTACCATCTAGTGTCTTGTCGTGTGCATAACTACTGA
TAACAGATCGAATGTGAAAGACCCAATAAATGCTTGGAAAGTATCAAATATGTTTAGAAATAGTATTTAG
AGACTTATGTGGGACGAAAAAACAGGAGCATTAAGAATACAGTTGCAAACATTCATCAAGTTATAATCTA
ATAATATAAATTCAAAAATGTTAATGATAAAAAATGATGATCAAAGTAGGAAATTAGTGGCGAGAAAACA
ATAAATCATCAGAAAATGACTGATCTTGAGTAGAGTGCTTTTTTTGTAGATTTCTGATTCTAAAACTGAA
AAAAAAACTAAAAATGCTCGATGAGTCATACTAATTGAAAAATAATCAGATTGAAAACGTTAAAAATGTA
CTTGCTAACATACTTCCATGGTTATTTTTGAACACAAATAAAGTTATATACATCTTTACCGGCACCAGAA
GAAATCACCGCTAACCAATGTTCAGTTTTTACCTGAATATCCCTGAAAGTACAAAAAAATCAATGTTCAA
TCAAGTTTTTGCATGCCTTCGTGTGATGGCTCGCACCAAGTATTCTGACAGTTATAAAATGTTTCCTGTG
ATCATGAATTTGAAAAAAAAAGAACTGATGGGAAAATGTGATATTCATAAATGAAATGTTTAATAAACAA
AAAAGAACCGTCATCACAAATCTACTCTGAAACGTTCACAGTTCCTAATTGACCAATTCAGAATTTTTTG
TACTGACTTAATAAATATAAATTTACAGTTTTAAGAAACATAAATTGAATTATATAAATAAAAAAAAAAA
AACTAAAATGAAGACGTGATGGAATGTTTCACGTATTAAAAAAGCTCTCGGACCGTTTGACATCCAGAAA
TTATGTGAAAGTGATTTTCTAACCCTTTGACGTCAAAAAAGTTTTTCTTTTTTGAAAGATACGCTGTTTA
GAAATACTTATACAGCTGATTTTAGAATCTCCAAAAAACCTTCAATTACTTAACAAACTTTCTAAATAAA
GAATTTTGATTTTGATTTTCTTTGAACTTCAAACCCCCCGTTAAAAAACCAAATTAAAAAAAAGATACCA
GATTAATTTTAAAGTGAAAAATATAAATTTATTCCCGACTGTTAAAAACGGTTTATAAACGGAGTCACAA
CACTCATATACAACTATCGACACCAAATAAATAACTTCGAAAGCTAATTGTGTCATTTCGGATATAGAGA
GTAGTGTGAGCAGATGTGTTTTTGCAGAACTAAATTGATGACACTATTATGGAATATAATGACCAAATGT
TAAATGTGTTAAGGTTTGATATCAAAACCTGTATTTTCTTTTTATACAGAATTGATAATGTTATCTTCAA
TTGATTTCTACTTCTGAGCTACGGCGATACGAGGACGCATTCTCAACGATAATGTTGCCATTTTGTCCTG
ATAATTTTTTTACTGATTGTTTCAGAACACCCATAGTTTTTCTCTATTAAACGTTCATCCTTGACTTCCC
CGAGTTTGCTGGCTGAATAGGAAATTTGAAGACAAAAAGGAAAGAATCGGCTCAAACGTCATGCAACTGA
TAAGGCGACCGTACTTCATTTCAAAAGAAGCTCACTTACTGAGCGCAAACATTGAGAAATGAGAGCAAAA
GAAGTGGTTTTACAACATGCTAATGTTTTTAGACCTTGTACCCAATAATATTACTGTAGTATACAGTTCG
GAGAGCATATGGTTGAAATCTTGAAATACCAATTTATCACTAGTTTGATTGTGTTATCGATGTATAAAGA
TATATTTTATCATTTTTGATTATTATCTGATATTGTGGGGTGTGAAGTAATATTATGTGCGTGTGTGGCT
GATTATCGAAAAAAACTGAAAATTATCAATTTTTCTACAGGTTATCTTTTTTTGTTTTATTTTTCATTAT
TGTATTCTTCATACTCCTTATCCTGCCCGAATCACAAAAGTTCCAGACAACTTGAAGGTCGCATCACGTT
TTGTTTATAAGAATGTTGAACTGGTCAGCTTTGGAGACAGAACTGTCCTCCAAATGTTGAATATGTTTCC
GTAAAACACACTGTGTAACAAAAAGCGTACCCTTTGATCCGGTATTCTTGAAAAAAAACATAGAAGGGCG
TACTTTTCATATCTCACAAATATGCGTTTTTTATTTTATAATAATATCATTTATTGATAATTATATGTAT
TTGTATGTTTTCTTGTCTTTAAAATTATGGTGTGACATCACAGTTTAAAAATTATATGAAAACTAATGAG
TGAAAAGTTAAAAATGTATAGTTTGCCGTATTTTCTCCATTAGTATTGTATTCAAAACTTATTTCCAATT
GGTGAGCACTATAAACTTTGTAGGGTAATTGAGGTTCAATACTAATTTTTGAATATCTAGCTTTTGACAA
ATTATTCAAGTTTTGACAATGATGCCTTATCAAATTAAAAAAAATTACCATAAATTCTTGAAAGCTTTTG
ATTTTGTTTCACTCTGTGAAGGATAGTAATTTATCAACATTTTAACTAGATACATCTGTTCTGGCAATAA
ATTAAAGCAAGACTATTACTATGTGCAGTATTAATAGCTGCATTGCAACTTGTTTGAAAGTTTCAGTGAA
AACGCAAAAACTCAATTTAATTTTCAAGTTTGTTTGCAAAATTGGATATATGTATCCATCAAAAGTCTGA
TCGCCTGTTTTATCTACTTATTGTCTCCTCAGTTGATTTTTTTGTAGTTATTATAAACGCTACTTTGAAA
CCAATATTTTCTTCCTCATTCCACTTTTTTCAATTACCAACTACCGTACATGCAATGATGGGCGGACCCG
AGTCCCATGTTTGGCTGGAAGTGGGTGGTTGTCTGCGTATATGAGCGACAGAGGTCGGGGCTGAAACTGA
TAAGAATAGTCGACACTAACGCCATAATCGCTAGCCAGCCATCATGCACACCGAGCTCGGTGTGCACACC
ATCTTTCTTTTCAAACCAATACGCTTTGTGCCTTCATTGACAATTTTCTTTTTGATAAAATCAGCCTATC
TATACTTCCCAATCATTTTTAGTCTTATCGTTGAACAGCTATCGAGGTGCCACTGTTTTCACTGATATCT
TCTAAGTTACTATGGCATTAACATCTTTGTGTTCTTATTTTATGGGTTATTTTAATTAATTTTTGCAGTT
AATTTTTGGAATGAGCAAGAAAATGTTAATTGTAATATCTTCGTCTGAAAATTGTCTTCAAATAGTTTTA
ATTTTAAAGGCAGTATTTAAGAAAATACACTTCTCGAAGCATTTTTGAATTTTTGAATTTTTAAACTGCT
TGATGTTTTAGGTGCCACTGTTTTCATTGATAAGTTTTGATGTATAAATGCTTGATTTTCTTGGCATTCT
AATAAAATAGAAACTAGAAAATAGATTATAGAATGAGTGAGTGTTCCGCGAGTACCAGTCAGTTATCTAC
TTTCTGTGTAAATGAGATACCATGGAAGTTGGTTCCACAGGTAAAAATCTTGAAAACCACTCAGTTTCGA
CAAAACAAAAATTTCAGACTTGCGACGAATTCAGCGAATACGAGTTCATAGATGAAAAATATAGGTGAGG
ATCTCTAGATATATATCTATTAAATTTTATAACCTTTTCAGGCGCCTTTCTGACGTAGAATCGTTTGTCT
GGAAGTGGTCGCCGTGTGGAAGATATGGAATTGATCTTCCGGGCGGTCGTGACGTCATTAACCAACAACT
ACGTGACCGTATGGCTGTATTCGATCTACATACGAACAAATGGACCCTATACACCATGGACCGTGGTGCT
TTCGAAATTCCACGAGTTTGCTTTCTCTACTGGGCACGAAACGATATAATCGGCACAATAACCCTTGTAG
TAAGTGTCCGATCTACCATACCTAATCCAAAAAATAAAATTTCAGAAAGACTATGAAGCAGGACCGGATG
ATGAAATTCCATTGAAATTCAAGCAATCATTCTTCTACGTATCTCACGAAACACAGACATTAGTGTACTC
TGGTTCATGCAAGTACCGTACGAATAAAACAATCGTAGCATCTTATTGGTACCATATTTTCGAAAATCGA
CGTGGCGAACCGTTCATTGATCACAATAACTACCTGTGGTTGGTATTCTCAAACGGAGTGGATTCTCTGA
TTCTTCTTCCATTTATTCCAACTTCAACGTGTTTCAAAGCGAAATGTGTATCATTTGATATGAACGATAT
CGTCAGTCAATTCACTGGTATTCGCGTATTTCTCGATCCATTTGTATCATCTCACTACGTGCCATGGGTC
TACAGAAATGACGTTAATTTTTTCATTAGGATTGATTCGCATTCATTTATCGAGGAGCAAAACCGGGACT
ATGGTCTAGATCCGCAAATTGATAACCCGGAGACGAAACCGCACAGAGGAGTATTTCAACTTCGTGTGAA
TTTGAAAGATGTCATCGAAAAGGGCGAAAAAGATGCGATTCATGCAGTTAATCCTGAAACAATAGAGACA
AGATTCAATCGAGGTGACATTGAACTATGGCGAAAAATCAGCGATGAGCTCCGTCAAGAACATCAGAGCA
TAGCACAGCATGGCAAAATGGTTGTAGTACAACGATGGTCACACTTTACTGTTGATATGGGGCTCAGCAA
GAAAATGAGAACCGTAGGATATGAAAATATTATTTGTTGATAGTTTATTAATTTAATTTCAGCGTGTTGC
CGATTTGGACGCCCGTGATTACTGTTGCAGCCATAAGCCACGTAATTCGTCATTCTGCTGTATTGACTTG
GACAGCGAGCGAATCAAGGCTGTGGATGCTCTCATTCTTGGGTACAAATTAATCTATTTTTTTCCTAAGT
ATTTTTTTTTCAGAACTGACGTGGTTCTTCCCCATCCTAGTGGCTCTGTATTCCTATTTCGATACAAGGA
AAATTATGGTAATCCCTCCACCAAATAGACGTTTTCTTCATCGTAATTTTTCAGGGATGAGTTATTGCGA
GCTTCCATTCTTCCAGCCACTTTCATTGAAGCTAAAATGTATTCAAGTTCTCAAGGAATCTGTCGAAATC
GACCCAAGTTACTATAGAATCAAATGCTGCCTTAAAATGCAAGAAGAACTTGAAAAAGAAACTGCCGAAA
ATTTGTGCACGATAAATATTCAACAATAAGTCCAATTACTCTTCAACATCCCTACATGCTCTTTCTCCCT
GTGCTCCCACCCCCTATTTTTGTTATTATCAAAAAAACTTCTTCTTAATTTCTTTGTTTTTTAGCTTCTT
TTAAGTCACCTCTAACAATGAAATTGTGTAGATTCAAAAATAGAATTAATTCGTAATAAAAAGTCGAAAA
AAATTGTGCTCCCTCCCCCCATTAATAATAATTCTATCCCAAAATCTACACAATGTTCTGTGTACACTTC
TTATGTTTTTTACTTCTGATAAATTTTTTTGAAACATCATAGAAAAAACCGCACACAAAATACCTTATCA
TATGTTACGTTTCAGTTTATGACCGCAATTTTTATTTCTTCGCACGTCTGGGCCTCTCATGACGTCAAAT
CATGCTCATCGTGAAAAAGTTTTGGAGTATTTTTGGAATTTTTCAATCAAGTGAAAGTTTATGAAATTAA
TTTTCCTGCTTTTGCTTTTTGGGGTTTCCCCTATTGTTTGTCAAGATTTCGAGGACGGCGTTTTTCTTGC
TAAAATCACAAGTATTGATGAGCACGATGCAAGAAAGATCGGAAGAAGGTTTGGGTTTGAGGCTCAGTGG
AAGGTGAGTAGAAGTTGATAATTTGAAAGTGGAGTAGTGTCTATGGGGTTTTTGCCTTAAATGACAGAAT
ACATTCCCAATATACCAAACATAACTGTTTAAACACTGGCCGTCGTTTTACACTCGAGACGTACGGTGCG
CGCGATGCATTCGAAGATCTGCCCACTAGTGAGTCGTATTATAAGTGCAAGTAAGATCAGTGTTTGTTTC
GATATCAGTCTGTTTCGTAACGGTCTTCTGTATAACTACAAAAAAGAATAAAAAACCGTATCACAACTGA
GAAAAAAGACAAAACTTATTGAACAGTGTTCCTTTCAAAAAATTATTTTGTAAAAAATCGAGTTTTTCTC
CAAAATAACGCACGCAATCAAAAACAAGAAAACTAACGTGTTCTCCTGGGCGTGGAACTCCTTATCAAGA
TTACCATTATTGTCTGTCAGAATTGATATTTCAATTATTTCATATCTAGACAAACCCGGGTGTCTTGCAT
TTATTAGTACTGTGAGTTTACATACAAACGAGGCTTACTCAGATAACATAGAGTCACCTCTAATTAGCAA
AAACCCATTTCTAATTAGCTATTTCGACCAGTTCTAAAGTCACCGTAATTAGAAATGGTTTTTGTAGCTT
TTCTAATTAGAAATGACCCCGAGATAAGTGAAATATGGCATTTTCTGGGTTTTCTAGTAAGAAATGATCC
CGCACGTAGTGATTCCGCGTTACAAGCCAAATTCAAATTAAAAAAGTATATTACACAATTCAAGTTACAT
TATTTTCAGGAAACAATGGCGAAGAGCAAAGCAGAGATTCAAAAGGAGGAAAGAGACAACAGATATGAAC
GAAGACTTCTTGAAAAGAGAAAGAGACATGAGGTGAGTAACCATGATAATAAATAATCAAGTAAGGGCTA
TAGATTTATAAATTCTGGAGTTAACAGTTTCGAAAAAAAGTAGTTTTCATATGTGCGAAGGAATATCAAA
AATAGGGGAATAGCCTAAACGAGTGAGAAAATTAAATGTTTGTTATTTTTTCAAAAATGTCTGCAGGGCC
GTTATCCTTTCAAATGCACTCTATCAAACATAGATCATATCCATCATATCTTATCCAGAATTTATATCAT
ATCCAAGATTGAGAGCGTTTCAAGGAAAATCTCAAACAACCATACAATTTTGTAGATCGACAACAAGGCC
TCCACTTCTTCATCGATGGCCTCTGCAGCACCTGCACCACCAAGTTTGTATTTTTCATATTAATATAAAG
TGAGCCACGCATAGTCGTTTTTAGGATTTTTGCCAGATCGATGTCGCGCAAACAGACTGTTTTTTTTTCT
TTGAAAGCCGTGCGTGACATGGGCCACGGATTGTAACGCCGCGCTGGATGGATAAAAATTTATTCAGTTT
TTTAGCCTTTACAAAATATGGTTCGACTACTTTCTTTATTTTTACATTTTTATAGGTGCTCATTGAGCTG
AGATATTTTGGGTATAATCGGAAAATCGCTGATTTTGGTCATTTTTCTGCACTAAAGATTACACAAAAAG
TTCAGTATTTAGATTCATTGTTGAAAATTGGGGATGATCTACAGATACATATCGCCGTGTTCAAAAACAC
ACGTGCTGTGACGTCGTGACTGGGGAAAACCCTGGCGTTACCCAACTTAATCGCCTTGCAGCACATCCCC
CTTTCGCCAGCTGGCGTAATAGCGAAGAGGCCCGCACCGATCGCCCTTCCCAACAGTTGCGCAGCCTGAA
TGGCGAATGGCGCCTGATGCGGTATTTTCTCCTTACGCATCTGTGCGGTATTTCACACCGCATATGGTGC
ACTCTCAGTACAATCTGCTCTGATGCCGCATAGTTAAGCCAGCCCCGACACCCGCCAACACCCGCTGACG
CGCCCTGACGGGCTTGTCTGCTCCCGGCATCCGCTTACAGACAAGCTGTGACCGTCTCCGGGAGCTGCAT
GTGTCAGAGGTTTTCACCGTCATCACCGAAACGCGCGAGACGAAAGGGCCTCGTGATACGCCTATTTTTA
TAGGTTAATGTCATGATAATAATGGTTTCTTAGACGTCAGGTGGCACTTTTCGGGGAAATGTGCGCGGAA
CCCCTATTTGTTTATTTTTCTAAATACATTCAAATATGTATCCGCTCATGAGACAATAACCCTGATAAAT
GCTTCAATAATATTGAAAAAGGAAGAGTATGAGTATTCAACATTTCCGTGTCGCCCTTATTCCCTTTTTT
GCGGCATTTTGCCTTCCTGTTTTTGCTCACCCAGAAACGCTGGTGAAAGTAAAAGATGCTGAAGATCAGT
TGGGTGCACGAGTGGGTTACATCGAACTGGATCTCAACAGCGGTAAGATCCTTGAGAGTTTTCGCCCCGA
AGAACGTTTTCCAATGATGAGCACTTTTAAAGTTCTGCTATGTGGCGCGGTATTATCCCGTATTGACGCC
GGGCAAGAGCAACTCGGTCGCCGCATACACTATTCTCAGAATGACTTGGTTGAGTACTCACCAGTCACAG
AAAAGCATCTTACGGATGGCATGACAGTAAGAGAATTATGCAGTGCTGCCATAACCATGAGTGATAACAC
TGCGGCCAACTTACTTCTGACAACGATCGGAGGACCGAAGGAGCTAACCGCTTTTTTGCACAACATGGGG
GATCATGTAACTCGCCTTGATCGTTGGGAACCGGAGCTGAATGAAGCCATACCAAACGACGAGCGTGACA
CCACGATGCCTGTAGCAATGGCAACAACGTTGCGCAAACTATTAACTGGCGAACTACTTACTCTAGCTTC
CCGGCAACAATTAATAGACTGGATGGAGGCGGATAAAGTTGCAGGACCACTTCTGCGCTCGGCCCTTCCG
GCTGGCTGGTTTATTGCTGATAAATCTGGAGCCGGTGAGCGTGGGTCTCGCGGTATCATTGCAGCACTGG
GGCCAGATGGTAAGCCCTCCCGTATCGTAGTTATCTACACGACGGGGAGTCAGGCAACTATGGATGAACG
AAATAGACAGATCGCTGAGATAGGTGCCTCACTGATTAAGCATTGGTAACTGTCAGACCAAGTTTACTCA
TATATACTTTAGATTGATTTAAAACTTCATTTTTAATTTAAAAGGATCTAGGTGAAGATCCTTTTTGATA
ATCTCATGACCAAAATCCCTTAACGTGAGTTTTCGTTCCACTGAGCGTCAGACCCCGTAGAAAAGATCAA
AGGATCTTCTTGAGATCCTTTTTTTCTGCGCGTAATCTGCTGCTTGCAAACAAAAAAACCACCGCTACCA
GCGGTGGTTTGTTTGCCGGATCAAGAGCTACCAACTCTTTTTCCGAAGGTAACTGGCTTCAGCAGAGCGC
AGATACCAAATACTGTCCTTCTAGTGTAGCCGTAGTTAGGCCACCACTTCAAGAACTCTGTAGCACCGCC
TACATACCTCGCTCTGCTAATCCTGTTACCAGTGGCTGCTGCCAGTGGCGATAAGTCGTGTCTTACCGGG
TTGGACTCAAGACGATAGTTACCGGATAAGGCGCAGCGGTCGGGCTGAACGGGGGGTTCGTGCACACAGC
CCAGCTTGGAGCGAACGACCTACACCGAACTGAGATACCTACAGCGTGAGCTATGAGAAAGCGCCACGCT
TCCCGAAGGGAGAAAGGCGGACAGGTATCCGGTAAGCGGCAGGGTCGGAACAGGAGAGCGCACGAGGGAG
CTTCCAGGGGGAAACGCCTGGTATCTTTATAGTCCTGTCGGGTTTCGCCACCTCTGACTTGAGCGTCGAT
TTTTGTGATGCTCGTCAGGGGGGCGGAGCCTATGGAAAAACGCCAGCAACGCGGCCTTTTTACGGTTCCT
GGTCTTTTGCTGGCCTTTTGCTCACATGTTCTTTCCTGCGTTATCCCCTGATTCTGTGGATAACCGTATT
ACCGCCTTTGAGTGAGCTGATACCAGCGGATAACAATTTCACAGGGCCCTGTCGGATTATGGGCTCTTCT
TTTATCCTCTACTTTCTTTCTAGAAAATGCAAATGTTGAGTCAGAAATTGCTGAATGGAGTACAACTGCA
ATGGGTTTAGCTTATGTTTCTGGAACAATTACTGGTGGAATTGTGATTGAAAAGTAAGGTTATATTTCAT
TTCAATAAATGTTACCACAGTATAACAAAAACAAGTTACATTGTTCAGAGTATGTCTGAATGTATTATTA
TTATTGTATTTGTGCATCAGTACTGTAGTTGTACTGAAGAAGGGTTTAAAATAATCTCAACGTTTTTAAG
ACGAGTTAGTGAGAATACGGTCGCAGTTAGGATGTTTGGACATAGTTTTATTAGATAATCGTGAACTAAC
TCACTATAAAAACCCGCTAACTCATTGAATAAGATAGTTTTAAACGTTCAAAATTTGAAGACAAAATTGT
ATGAATAAGTTTACAGAGTTGGTCGACGCAAGCTTCTCCTTCTCTTCACATTTCTCAATAATTTAGCTCT
AATTGCATTCGTATTCTTCGCAAAAATACGTATTCTGATTGACCCGATGAAATACGGATGCCTAGTTGCA
TTGATCATCTACGGTTATACTTATGGGTGAGGTTTTTCAAATATATTTTGATTTAATCGAATAATGAAAT
TTCAGAACTGGAGTTGGTCCAATTTCGTGGTTTATATCCTCTGAACTGGTACCTCAAAAACATCGTAGTA
TTGCTCAATCTGTGGCATATTCAATGAATACTGTAATGGTGGTTATCAGTACATTTACAGTATTACCTCT
ATATTCCGTTATTGGTAGTTATGCTTTCCTTATTCTATATTCAATTCCTTCATTTATAAGTATGCTTATA
TTATTTCGCTACTTACCGGAAACCAAAGGACGAGAGATTCATGATATTGTGAATGAACTTAAAAAAAAAT
GAAAACCTTTGAAAACGTTCATACGGCCGAAATTTTACTTGATCGAGCCAATTGAACTTTTGTTAAGACT
TACAGAAAAGTGAGAGATTTTGTTACAAAAAAGTGAGAAAAAAGCGAAAATGAACAGGAAAAAGAAGAAA
AATACACCCGAAGTATCATATAAAAATTAAAAAGATTGTTTGACCTGGCGGAACTTTTTTGCAAAAACTC
TGAATATCCATGGCACATGCTTCGTGCAAAACAGGATCCAAATGAATATCAACAAGAGATTCTTGAAGAC
GACGAGCCACTTGCTCAGAGCATTGCTTATCTCGAATGAGACCCTTGTTAAAATCATTTTTCAAACATTA
TATGACATTGTCGAAATGTCCTCCTGATTCCATGATGGTAGCAAACTCACTTCGTCTTTGAGCCAATTTA
TCCAAGTCCTTGTAAAAAGTATTCGAAAATTGTTAACGGATAAAATGTTTATTATAATATCAAAAACAAT
TTGTCAGTTGACCACTTTTTGATATATTTGACAGAAACCGGGATGAATTGGCTCAAAGTTAGGGCGCCCT
TCTATTACAGGGTTTCTGATAACAAACCGGTTATTAACTCCCAACAAGGGATGATTTCAATTCATCATGC
TCAAATTGACCCAAATTAAGTTACATGACAAATTCATCGCCCTTTTCAACTCTTCTTGGCTCATCATCTG
TTATTCTGTTCCTATTCTGTCTGCACCCTATACCCCTTTGCATACTCTCTCGTCATTCCTTTCTTGGATA
GTGTCTTCTTCTCCCCAGCTCTGCTACTTCTATGACTTGCGCCCGCTGCTTTTCCGCTCGTTCCTCTCCT
CTCTGACGTCTTCTTCTGCTTCTTTTCTCCTTCCTTTTTCCCTTCTCAATCTTCCTCTTTTTCCCATTTC
TGTCAATCATTCGAAGAAGAAGAAGAAGAAGACCCTCATTCATTTCATTTTTTTTTCTGTCGGTGTGTGC
TGCTCGGTTAAGAGTGAGCTCTCTATTCCACGTCTTCTTCTTTTTCTTCTTCGATTCGAATCAATCACTC
CACCAAAACGCATTCGTTTTTGGGATTCACCCCGCGGTTCGCAATAGGTTTCTTTTTCAAATTATTAGCG
TTATAAATAGAAAAATGGTGGAGTTTCAATAAAAATGATAATTTACAAAGTGTATTTTGATTACATGTAC
TCAAAAAGGTTGAAATTTTTCATACCAGTTTTCCGGAAATCCATCTGATATCATTATCGTATTTTTCTTT
TTAAAAATGTTTTCAAAAAAAAACAAAATATAGCTGGTTATTTGGCACCCTCTAATTACCATTTTCCTGT
CACACCACACTCTTTTCCTTCTTCCACTTCTTTCCGTTTTCAGCCGCTTCCAACCAAACCGATATGAAAG
CCGAGCAACAACGATCGATTCCACCCGGCTCGGCGACCTTCCCGTCGCAGGTGAGACTCAGAAAACTAGA
GAAACCGCTCAACTAACTCTTGATATCCGATTTCATTCTTTTCTCTTTTCTTTTTGTTGAACTTTTCCAT
ATTTCCAGATGCCACGGCCACCACCAAGCACCGAACAAGGAATCACAACGGAATCGGAGCTTGCGAAGAA
AGCTCAAATCACTCCGAACGACGTTTTAGCACTTCCGGGAATCACTCAAGGTATCTTGCTCCCTTTGGAT
TTCAGTTTAAAACATAAATTTAGGATTCTTATGCTCCCCATCTGCGAACATCTATAACATCGAGTTCACC
AAGTTCCAAATCCGTGATCTGGACACTGAGCAAGTGCTTTTCGAGATCGCCAAACCGGAGAACGATCAGG
AGAATGATGAGTCGCCACAGGAGTCGGCAAGATACGTGCGTTATAGATTTGCTCCAAACTTTTTGAAACT
CAAAACGGTCGGAGCAACTGTGGAATTCAAAGTAGGAGACATCCCAATCCATCATTTCCGAATGATCGAA
CGTCACTTCTTCAAAGATCGCCTTCTGAAGTGTTTTGACTTTGAATTCGGATTCTGTATTCCGAATTCAC
GAAACAACTGTGAACATATCTATGAGTTCCCTCAACTCTCTCAACAACTCAGTGAGTCATTATTCTAAAA
AGTACAATTCAAAAGACTAATCTCTTTTTCAGTGGACGACATGATCAACAATCCAAACGAGACTCGTTCT
GACAGCTTCTATTTCGTCGATAACAAACTCGTCATGCACAACAAAGCCGACTACTCATATGATGCATAAA
TATTTAATACAAAAATGTTCTGGATAATTATTCTGTCGAATAGAAAAAAAACTCCAAATGTGATTAAATT
CCAATAATTCCTGTCTAGTTTGTTCCTTCCCCTTCCCCTTCTCATGTTCAATGCATTCCTAAGCTTTTCA
GTTCCCCCCTTGTTTCTATATTTTTTCGCTGTCCTGTCACACTCGCTAAAAACACTAATCACACGGAAAT
CTGTTTTCAATAAAAACTCCAACTTTAACTCATTTTCAATTTCAACTGAAAGATTTTTTCATTAGATGTC
TAGAACTAGGCCGTTT
