>Addgene plasmid #59783 | pSA109 | addgene partial sequence | sequence record 99065 | pSA-F 5'-ccttccccttctcatgttca-3'
GTCACACTCGCTAAAAACACTAATCACACGCGAAATGTTTTCAATAAAAACTCCAACTTTAACTCATTTT
CAATTTCAACTGAAAGATTTTTTCATTAGATGTCTAGAACTAGGCCGTTTGGTCGAGCTGAATACACGTG
CACAAGTCTGCATGCAGCATTTTAGATGAACCATGTCTTTTTTCAAAGTCTAAGGGTGAAATCACGTCCT
TTCTGCATATTGGAGGAGTTTTCGTGTAAAAATTTTAAACCGTTTTTTTTTCTAACATAGTCAAAAAACG
AAAGCAGAATATTAACATGATTGATATGTGTTTTTAGGGGCTTCATTGACATTTTCAGCAGAAAA
