>Addgene plasmid #59783 | pSA109 | addgene partial sequence | sequence record 99491 | M13-F20 5'-TGTAAAACGACGGCCAGT-3'
GGGAATGTATTCTGTCATTTAAGGCAAAAACCCCATAGACACTACTCCACTTTCAAATTATCAACTTCTA
CTCACCTTCCACTGAGCCTCAAACCCAAACCTTCTTCCGATCTTTCTTGCATCGTGCTCATCAATACTTG
TGATTTTAGCAAGAAAAACGCCGTCCTCGAAATCTTGACAAACAATAGGGGAAACCCCAAAAAGCAAAAG
CAGGAAAATTAATTTCATAAACTTTCACTTGATTGAAAAATTCCAAAAATACTCCAAAACTTTTTCACGA
TGAGCATGATTTGACGTCATGAGAGGCCCAGACGTGCGAAGAAATAAAAATTGCGGTCATAAACTGAAAC
GTAACATATGATAAGGTATTTTGTGTGCGGTTTTTTCTATGATGTTTCAAAAAAATTTATCAGAAGTAAA
AAACATAAGAAGTGTACACAGAACATTGTGTAGATTTTGGGATAGAATTATTATTAATGGGGGGAGGGAG
CACAATTTTTTTCGACTTTTTATTACGAATTAATTCTATTTTTGAATCTACACAATTTCATTGTTAGAGG
TGACTTAAAAGAAGCTAAAAA
